>Addgene plasmid #54202 | mEmerald-NEEP21-N-18 | depositor partial sequence | sequence record 84350 | insert sequence
CGTCAGATCCGCTAGCGCCACCATGGTGAAGTTGGGGAATAATTTCGCAGAGAAGGGCACCAAGCAGCCA
CTGCTGGAGGATGGCTTCGACACCATTCCTTTGATGACGCCCCTCGATGTCAACCAGCTGCAGTTCCCAC
CCCCAGATAAGGTCGTGGTGAAAACTAAGACTGAATATGAACCTGATCGCAAAAAAGGAAAAGCACGTCC
TCCCAAGATAGCCGAGTTCACCGTCAGCATCACCGAGGGTGTCACCGAGAGGTTTAAGGTCTCCGTGCTG
GTCCTCTTTGCCCTGGCCTTCCTCACCTGTGTCGTCTTCCTGGTTGTCTACAAAGTGTACAAGTATGACC
GCGCCTGCCCTGGTGGGTTTGTCTTGAAGAACACCCAGTGCATCCCAGAAGGCTTGGAGAGCTACTACAC
GGAGCAAGACTCCAGTGCCCGGGAGAAATTTTACACTGTCATAAACCACTACAACGTGGCCAAGCAGAGC
ATCACCCGCTCCGTGTCGCCATGGATGTCAGTTCTGTCAGAAGAGAAGCTGTCGGAACAGGAGACCGAAG
CTGCAGAGAAGTCAGCCAGCAGCGGTGGAGCAAGCGCAGCCAGTGGTAGCGCGGATCCACCGGTCGCCAC
CATGGTGAGCAAGGGCGAGGAGCTGTTCACCGGGGTGGTGCCCATCCTGGTCGAGCTGGACGGCGACGTA
AACGGCCACAAGTTCAGCGTGTCCGGCGAGGGCGAGGGCGATGCCACCTACGGCAAGCTGACCCTGAAGT
TCATCTGCACCACCGGCAAGCTGCCCGTGCCCTGGCCCACCCTCGTGACCACCTTGACCTACGGCGTGCA
GTGCTTCGCCCGCTACCCCGACCACATGAAGCAGCACGACTTCTTCAAGTCCGCCATGCCCGAAGGCTAC
GTCCAGGAGCGCACCATCTTCTTCAAGGACGACGGCAACTACAAGACCCGCGCCGAGGTGAAGTTCGAGG
GCGACACCCTGGTGAACCGCATCGAGCTGAAGGGCATCGACTTCAAGGAGGACGGCAACATCCTGGGGCA
CAAGCTGGAGTACAACTACAACAGCCACAAGGTCTATATCACCGCCGACAAGCAGAAGAACGGCATCAAG
GTGAACTTCAAGACCCGCCACAACATCGAGGACGGCAGCGTGCAGCTCGCCGACCACTACCAGCAGAACA
CCCCCATCGGCGACGGCCCCGTGCTGCTGCCCGACAACCACTACCTGAGCACCCAGTCCAAGCTGAGCAA
AGACCCCAACGAGAAGCGCGATCACATGGTCCTGCTGGAGTTCGTGACCGCCGCCGGGATCACTCTCGGC
ATGGACGAGCTGTACAAGTAAGCGGCCGCGACTCTAGATCATAATCAGCCATACCACATT
