>Addgene plasmid #54202 | mEmerald-NEEP21-N-18 | addgene partial sequence | sequence record 93215 | EGFP-N 5'-CGTCGCCGTCCAGCTCGACCAG-3'
CCTTGCTCACCATGGTGGCGACCGGTGGATCCGCGCTACCACTGGCTGCGCTTGCTCCACCGCTGCTGGC
TGACTTCTCTGCAGCTTCGGTCTCCTGTTCCGACAGCTTCTCTTCTGACAGAACTGACATCCATGGCGAC
ACGGAGCGGGTGATGCTCTGCTTGGCCACGTTGTAGTGGTTTATGACAGTGTAAAATTTCTCCCGGGCAC
TGGAGTCTTGCTCCGTGTAGTAGCTCTCCAAGCCTTCTGGGATGCACTGGGTGTTCTTCAAGACAAACCC
ACCAGGGCAGGCGCGGTCATACTTGTACACTTTGTAGACAACCAGGAAGACGACACAGGTGAGGAAGGCC
AGGGCAAAGAGGACCAGCACGGAGACCTTAAACCTCTCGGTGACACCCTCGGTGATGCTGACGGTGAACT
CGGCTATCTTGGGAGGACGTGCTTTTCCTTTTTTGCGATCAGGTTCATATTCAGTCTTAGTTTTCACCAC
GACCTTATCTGGGGGTGGGAACTGCAGCTGGTTGACATCGAGGGGCGTCATCAAAGGAATGGTGTCGAAG
CCATCCTCCAGCAGTGGCTGCTTGGTGCCCTTCTCTGCGAAATTATTCCCCAACTTCACCATGGTGGCGC
TAGCGGATCTGACGGTTCACTAAACCAGCTCTGCTTATATAGACCTCCCACCGTACACGCCTACCGCCCA
TTTGCGTCAATGGGGCGGAGTTGTTACGACATTTTGGAAAGTCCCGTTGATTTTGGTGCCAAAACAAACT
CCCATTGACGTCAATGGGGTGGAGACTTGGAAATCCCCGTGAGTCAAACCGCTATCCACGCCCATTGATG
TACTGCCAAA
