[The description below was written by a language model from this plasmid's Addgene catalogue record.]
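Description:
mEmerald-NEEP21-N-18 is a mammalian expression plasmid built on the mEmerald-N1 backbone (about 4.75 kb without the insert), an N1-style fluorescent protein fusion vector in which the gene of interest is placed upstream of the fluorophore. It is propagated in E. coli as a high-copy plasmid under kanamycin selection. It also carries a neomycin resistance marker, so transfected mammalian cells can be selected with G418 when stable lines are wanted. No feature table accompanies the record, so the origin of replication and other backbone elements are not itemised. The use of an SV40 polyA reverse sequencing primer does imply an SV40 polyadenylation signal downstream of the fusion.

The insert is mouse NEEP21 (neuron-enriched endosomal protein of 21 kDa), recorded with a D114G substitution relative to the reference transcript. The record does not say whether this change was intended or has any functional consequence. Expression is driven by the CMV promoter, a strong constitutive promoter in most mammalian cell types. mEmerald, a bright green GFP derivative, is fused to the C terminus of NEEP21. The "N-18" in the name probably denotes this N1-type orientation and an 18-residue linker between the two proteins, though the record does not confirm it, and the cloning method is listed as unknown.

The construct serves as a fluorescent localization marker for endosomes. The fusion protein labels these compartments in live or fixed cells and is imaged with excitation near 487 nm and emission near 509 nm, which suits it to studies of endosomal distribution, dynamics and trafficking and to colocalization experiments with spectrally distinct probes.
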