Addgene plasmid #54202: mEmerald-NEEP21-N-18
Purpose: Localization: Endosomes, Excitation: 487, Emission: 509
Depositing lab: Michael Davidson. Depositing organization: Florida State University, Tallahassee.
Backbone
  Vector backbone: mEmerald-N1
  Backbone size w/o insert (bp): 4750
  Vector type: Mammalian Expression
  Selectable markers: Neomycin (select with G418)
Growth in bacteria
  Bacterial resistance: Kanamycin, 50 μg/mL
  Growth temperature: 37°C
  Growth strain: DH5alpha
  Copy number: High Copy
Gene/Insert
  Gene/Insert name: NEEP21 (alt name: NM_010942.3)
  Species: M. musculus (mouse)
  Mutation: D114G
  Promoter: CMV
  Tag / fusion protein: mEmerald (C terminal on backbone)
  Cloning method: Unknown
  Sequencing primers: 5′ CMV-F; 3′ SV40pA-R
Terms and licenses: Academic/Nonprofit Terms; Industry Terms
Depositor comments: . Excitation = 487; Emission = 509. Localization data: Endosomes
How to cite: mEmerald-NEEP21-N-18 was a gift from Michael Davidson (Addgene plasmid # 54202 ; http://n2t.net/addgene:54202 ; RRID:Addgene_54202)
